Addgene plasmid #191007: pENTR221-IGFBP2-Clover
Purpose: Gateway entry vector with IGFBP2 tagged with Clover
Depositing lab: Johanna Ivaska. Depositing organization: Turku Bioscience Centre. Publication: IGFBP2 secretion by mammary adipocytes limits breast cancer invasion. Conway JRW, Dinc DD, Follain G, Paavolainen O, Kaivola J, Bostrom P, Hartiala P, Peuhu E, Ivaska J. Sci Adv. 2023 Jul 14;9(28):eadg1840. doi: 10.1126/sciadv.adg1840. Epub 2023 Jul 12. PubMed 37436978.
Backbone
  Vector backbone: pDONR221
  Backbone manufacturer: Invitrogen (Life Technologies)
  Backbone size w/o insert (bp): 2546
  Total vector size (bp): 4306
  Vector type: Gateway entry vector
Growth in bacteria
  Bacterial resistance: Kanamycin, 50 μg/mL
  Growth temperature: 37°C
  Growth strain: DH5alpha
  Copy number: High Copy
Gene/Insert
  Gene/Insert name: Insulin-Like Growth Factor Binding Protein 2
  Species: H. sapiens (human)
  Insert size (bp): 1710
  GenBank ID: 3485
  Entrez Gene: IGFBP2 (a.k.a. IBP2, IGF-BP53)
  Tag / fusion protein: Clover (C terminal on insert)
  Cloning method: Gateway Cloning
  Sequencing primers: 5′ attL1_F; 3′ attL2_R
Terms and licenses: Academic/Nonprofit Terms; Industry Terms: Not Available to Industry
How to cite: pENTR221-IGFBP2-Clover was a gift from Johanna Ivaska (Addgene plasmid # 191007 ; http://n2t.net/addgene:191007 ; RRID:Addgene_191007)
