[The description below was written by a language model from this plasmid's Addgene catalogue record and pLannotate feature annotations shown in this document.]
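Description:
pENTR221-IGFBP2-Clover is a Gateway entry clone of about 4.3 kb built in the pDONR221 backbone. It carries the human insulin-like growth factor binding protein 2 (IGFBP2) coding sequence fused at its C terminus to the green/yellow fluorescent protein Clover. The plasmid is maintained in E. coli at high copy through a ColE1/pUC-type origin and is selected with kanamycin via the aph(3')-Ia (KanR) gene.

The payload is a roughly 1.7 kb fusion in which the IGFBP2 open reading frame is followed, after a short linker-sized gap, by Clover on the same strand. The fusion is flanked by attL1 and attL2 sites. These sites allow directional transfer of the whole IGFBP2-Clover cassette into any attR-containing destination vector by an LR Clonase reaction, preserving orientation and reading frame. As is usual for entry clones, no eukaryotic promoter lies upstream of the insert, so expression depends on the destination vector chosen. The rrnB T1 and T2 terminators upstream of attL1 insulate the insert from read-through transcription in bacteria. A T7 promoter sits beyond attL2, pointing back toward the insert. The short fragments annotated as RSF ori, lacI and lacZα are partial matches in the backbone and are unlikely to be functional elements.

IGFBP2 is a secreted protein that binds IGFs and modulates their interaction with cell-surface receptors. Placing the tag at the C terminus leaves the N-terminal end of the protein unmodified. The construct serves as a shuttle for generating expression vectors that produce fluorescently tagged IGFBP2. The associated study concerns IGFBP2 secretion by mammary adipocytes and its effect on breast cancer invasion.
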