Features (pLannotate 1.2.2; 12 found; start..end, strand, type, name):
      5..138     +  rep_origin     RSF ori (fragment): Plasmids containing the RSF 1030 origin of replication can be propagated in E. coli cells that contain additional plasmids with compatible origins.
    140..232     +  CDS            lacI (fragment): lac repressor; lacI; The lac repressor binds to the lac operator to inhibit transcription in E. coli. This inhibition can be relieved by adding lactose or isopropyl-β-D-thiogalactopyranoside (IPTG).
    287..314     -  terminator     rrnB T2 terminator: transcription terminator T2 from the E. coli rrnB gene
    446..489     +  terminator     rrnB T1 terminator: Escherichia coli rrnB; transcription terminator T1 from the E. coli rrnB gene
    536..572     -  CDS            lacZα (fragment): LacZα fragment of β-galactosidase; lacZ fragment
    588..687     +  protein_bind   attL1: mutant version of attL; recombination site for the Gateway® LR reaction LR Clonase™
    725..1708    +  CDS            IGFBP2: IBP2_HUMAN - Also known as BP2, IBP2. Experimental evidence at protein level: Swiss-Prot protein existence level 1. Inhibits IGF-mediated growth and developmental rates. IGF- binding proteins prolong the half-life of the IGFs and have been shown to either inhibit or stimulate the growth promoting effects of the IGFs on cell culture. They alter the interaction of IGFs with their cell surface receptors. From Homo sapiens (Human).
   1718..2434    +  CDS            Clover: Clover is a basic (constitutively fluorescent) green/yellow fluorescent protein published in 2012, derived from Aequorea victoria. It is reported to be a rapidly-maturing weak dimer with high acid sensitivity.
   2450..2549    -  protein_bind   attL2: mutant version of attL; recombination site for the Gateway® LR reaction LR Clonase™
   2567..2585    -  promoter       T7 promoter: promoter for bacteriophage T7 RNA polymerase
   2719..3528    +  CDS            KanR: aminoglycoside phosphotransferase; aph(3')-Ia; confers resistance to kanamycin in bacteria or G418 (Geneticin®) in eukaryotes
   3675..4263    +  rep_origin     ori: high-copy-number ColE1/pMB1/pBR322/pUC origin of replication
>Addgene plasmid #191007 | pENTR221-IGFBP2-Clover | addgene full sequence | sequence record 390427 | Addgene NGS Result
GGCCTTTTGCTCACATGTTCTTTCCTGCGTTATCCCCTGATTCTGTGGATAACCGTATTACCGCCTTTGA
GTGAGCTGATACCGCTCGCCGCAGCCGAACGACCGAGCGCAGCGAGTCAGTGAGCGAGGAAGCGGAAGAG
CGCCCAATACGCAAACCGCCTCTCCCCGCGCGTTGGCCGATTCATTAATGCAGCTGGCACGACAGGTTTC
CCGACTGGAAAGCGGGCAGTGAGCGCAACGCAATTAATACGCGTACCGCTAGCCAGGAAGAGTTTGTAGA
AACGCAAAAAGGCCATCCGTCAGGATGGCCTTCTGCTTAGTTTGATGCCTGGCAGTTTATGGCGGGCGTC
CTGCCCGCCACCCTCCGGGCCGTTGCTTCACAACGTTCAAATCCGCTCCCGGCGGATTTGTCCTACTCAG
GAGAGCGTTCACCGACAAACAACAGATAAAACGAAAGGCCCAGTCTTCCGACTGAGCCTTTCGTTTTATT
TGATGCCTGGCAGTTCCCTACTCTCGCGTTAACGCTAGCATGGATGTTTTCCCAGTCACGACGTTGTAAA
ACGACGGCCAGTCTTAAGCTCGGGCCCCAAATAATGATTTTATTTTGACTGATAGTGACCTGTTCGTTGC
AACAAATTGATGAGCAATGCTTTTTTATAATGCCAACTTTGTACAAAAAAGCAGGCTGGCGCCGGAACCA
ATTCAGTCGACTGGATCCGCCACCATGCTGCCGAGAGTGGGCTGCCCCGCGCTGCCGCTGCCGCCGCCGC
CGCTGCTGCCGCTGCTGCCGCTGCTGCTGCTGCTACTGGGCGCGAGTGGCGGCGGCGGCGGGGCGCGCGC
GGAGGTGCTGTTCCGCTGCCCGCCCTGCACACCCGAGCGCCTGGCCGCCTGCGGGCCCCCGCCGGTTGCG
CCGCCCGCCGCGGTGGCCGCAGTGGCCGGAGGCGCCCGCATGCCATGCGCGGAGCTCGTCCGGGAGCCGG
GCTGCGGCTGCTGCTCGGTGTGCGCCCGGCTGGAGGGCGAGGCGTGCGGCGTCTACACCCCGCGCTGCGG
CCAGGGGCTGCGCTGCTATCCCCACCCGGGCTCCGAGCTGCCCCTGCAGGCGCTGGTCATGGGCGAGGGC
ACTTGTGAGAAGCGCCGGGACGCCGAGTATGGCGCCAGCCCGGAGCAGGTTGCAGACAATGGCGATGACC
ACTCAGAAGGAGGCCTGGTGGAGAACCACGTGGACAGCACCATGAACATGTTGGGCGGGGGAGGCAGTGC
TGGCCGGAAGCCCCTCAAGTCGGGTATGAAGGAGCTGGCCGTGTTCCGGGAGAAGGTCACTGAGCAGCAC
CGGCAGATGGGCAAGGGTGGCAAGCATCACCTTGGCCTGGAGGAGCCCAAGAAGCTGCGACCACCCCCTG
CCAGGACTCCCTGCCAACAGGAACTGGACCAGGTCCTGGAGCGGATCTCCACCATGCGCCTTCCGGATGA
GCGGGGCCCTCTGGAGCACCTCTACTCCCTGCACATCCCCAACTGTGACAAGCATGGCCTGTACAACCTC
AAACAGTGCAAGATGTCTCTGAACGGGCAGCGTGGGGAGTGCTGGTGTGTGAACCCCAACACCGGGAAGC
TGATCCAGGGAGCCCCCACCATCCGGGGGGACCCCGAGTGTCATCTCTTCTACAATGAGCAGCAGGAGGC
TCGCGGGGTGCACACCCAGCGGATGCAGTGCGGCCGCATGGTGAGCAAGGGCGAGGAGCTGTTCACCGGG
GTGGTGCCCATCCTGGTCGAGCTGGACGGCGACGTAAACGGCCACAAGTTCAGCGTCCGCGGCGAGGGCG
AGGGCGATGCCACCAACGGCAAGCTGACCCTGAAGTTCATCTGCACCACCGGCAAGCTGCCCGTGCCCTG
GCCCACCCTCGTGACCACCTTCGGCTACGGCGTGGCCTGCTTCAGCCGCTACCCCGACCACATGAAGCAG
CACGACTTCTTCAAGTCCGCCATGCCCGAAGGCTACGTCCAGGAGCGCACCATCTCTTTCAAGGACGACG
GTACCTACAAGACCCGCGCCGAGGTGAAGTTCGAGGGCGACACCCTGGTGAACCGCATCGAGCTGAAGGG
CATCGACTTCAAGGAGGACGGCAACATCCTGGGGCACAAGCTGGAGTACAACTTCAACAGCCACAACGTC
TATATCACGGCCGACAAGCAGAAGAACGGCATCAAGGCTAACTTCAAGATCCGCCACAACGTTGAGGACG
GCAGCGTGCAGCTCGCCGACCACTACCAGCAGAACACCCCCATCGGCGACGGCCCCGTGCTGCTGCCCGA
CAACCACTACCTGAGCCATCAGTCCGCCCTGAGCAAAGACCCCAACGAGAAGCGCGATCACATGGTCCTG
CTGGAGTTCGTGACCGCCGCCGGGATTACACATGGCATGGACGAGCTGTACAAGTAGTAAGATATCTAGA
CCCAGCTTTCTTGTACAAAGTTGGCATTATAAGAAAGCATTGCTTATCAATTTGTTGCAACGAACAGGTC
ACTATCAGTCAAAATAAAATCATTATTTGCCATCCAGCTGATATCCCCTATAGTGAGTCGTATTACATGG
TCATAGCTGTTTCCTGGCAGCTCTGGCCCGTGTCTCAAAATCTCTGATGTTACATTGCACAAGATAAAAA
TATATCATCATGAACAATAAAACTGTCTGCTTACATAAACAGTAATACAAGGGGTGTTATGAGCCATATT
CAACGGGAAACGTCGAGGCCGCGATTAAATTCCAACATGGATGCTGATTTATATGGGTATAAATGGGCTC
GCGATAATGTCGGGCAATCAGGTGCGACAATCTATCGCTTGTATGGGAAGCCCGATGCGCCAGAGTTGTT
TCTGAAACATGGCAAAGGTAGCGTTGCCAATGATGTTACAGATGAGATGGTCAGACTAAACTGGCTGACG
GAATTTATGCCTCTTCCGACCATCAAGCATTTTATCCGTACTCCTGATGATGCATGGTTACTCACCACTG
CGATCCCCGGAAAAACAGCATTCCAGGTATTAGAAGAATATCCTGATTCAGGTGAAAATATTGTTGATGC
GCTGGCAGTGTTCCTGCGCCGGTTGCATTCGATTCCTGTTTGTAATTGTCCTTTTAACAGCGATCGCGTA
TTTCGTCTCGCTCAGGCGCAATCACGAATGAATAACGGTTTGGTTGATGCGAGTGATTTTGATGACGAGC
GTAATGGCTGGCCTGTTGAACAAGTCTGGAAAGAAATGCATAAACTTTTGCCATTCTCACCGGATTCAGT
CGTCACTCATGGTGATTTCTCACTTGATAACCTTATTTTTGACGAGGGGAAATTAATAGGTTGTATTGAT
GTTGGACGAGTCGGAATCGCAGACCGATACCAGGATCTTGCCATCCTATGGAACTGCCTCGGTGAGTTTT
CTCCTTCATTACAGAAACGGCTTTTTCAAAAATATGGTATTGATAATCCTGATATGAATAAATTGCAGTT
TCATTTGATGCTCGATGAGTTTTTCTAATCAGAATTGGTTAATTGGTTGTAACACTGGCAGAGCATTACG
CTGACTTGACGGGACGGCGCAAGCTCATGACCAAAATCCCTTAACGTGAGTTACGCGTCGTTCCACTGAG
CGTCAGACCCCGTAGAAAAGATCAAAGGATCTTCTTGAGATCCTTTTTTTCTGCGCGTAATCTGCTGCTT
GCAAACAAAAAAACCACCGCTACCAGCGGTGGTTTGTTTGCCGGATCAAGAGCTACCAACTCTTTTTCCG
AAGGTAACTGGCTTCAGCAGAGCGCAGATACCAAATACTGTTCTTCTAGTGTAGCCGTAGTTAGGCCACC
ACTTCAAGAACTCTGTAGCACCGCCTACATACCTCGCTCTGCTAATCCTGTTACCAGTGGCTGCTGCCAG
TGGCGATAAGTCGTGTCTTACCGGGTTGGACTCAAGACGATAGTTACCGGATAAGGCGCAGCGGTCGGGC
TGAACGGGGGGTTCGTGCACACAGCCCAGCTTGGAGCGAACGACCTACACCGAACTGAGATACCTACAGC
GTGAGCTATGAGAAAGCGCCACGCTTCCCGAAGGGAGAAAGGCGGACAGGTATCCGGTAAGCGGCAGGGT
CGGAACAGGAGAGCGCACGAGGGAGCTTCCAGGGGGAAACGCCTGGTATCTTTATAGTCCTGTCGGGTTT
CGCCACCTCTGACTTGAGCGTCGATTTTTGTGATGCTCGTCAGGGGGGCGGAGCCTATGGAAAAACGCCA
GCAACGCGGCCTTTTTACGGTTCCTGGCCTTTTGCT
